Addgene plasmid #67845: pAAV-hsyn-flex-dsRed-shvgat
Purpose: Expresses shRNA to the vesicular GABA transporter VGAT. Cre dependent expression by flex switch
Depositing lab: William Wisden. Depositing organization: Imperial College London. Publication: Wakefulness Is Governed by GABA and Histamine Cotransmission. Yu X, Ye Z, Houston CM, Zecharia AY, Ma Y, Zhang Z, Uygun DS, Parker S, Vyssotski AL, Yustos R, Franks NP, Brickley SG, Wisden W. Neuron. 2015 Jun 17. pii: S0896-6273(15)00516-4. doi: 10.1016/j.neuron.2015.06.003. PubMed 26094607.
Backbone
  Vector backbone: pUC
  Backbone size w/o insert (bp): 2700
  Total vector size (bp): 5908
  Vector type: Mammalian Expression, Mouse Targeting, AAV, RNAi, Cre/Lox
Growth in bacteria
  Bacterial resistance: Ampicillin, 100 μg/mL
  Growth temperature: 37°C
  Growth strain: NEB Stable
  Copy number: High Copy
Gene/Insert
  Gene/Insert name: AAV-hsyn-flexed-dsRed-miR30-vgat2.shRNA
  gRNA/shRNA sequence: VGAT
  Species: M. musculus (mouse), Synthetic
  Promoter: h-synapsin
  Cloning method: Restriction Enzyme; 5′ cloning site AscI (not destroyed); 3′ cloning site NheI (not destroyed)
  Sequencing primers: 5′ CGTAATGCAGAAGAAGACTATG; 3′ CCATGTAGATGGACTTGAACTC
Resource information
  A portion of this plasmid was derived from a plasmid made by: this plasmid is modified from the pRIME system. See: Stegmeier, F., Hu, G., Rickles, R.J., Hannon, G.J., and Elledge, S.J. (2005). A lentiviral microRNA-based system for single-copy polymerase II-regulated RNA interference in mammalian cells. Proc. Natl. Acad. Sci. USA 102, 13212–13217 We used The pPRIME-CMV-dsRed-FF3 vector, a gift from Stephen Elledge (Addgene plasmid 11664), as the building block to make the AAV-hsyn-flex-dsRed-miR30-vgat2.shRNA plasmid.
Terms and licenses: Academic/Nonprofit Terms; Industry Terms: Not Available to Industry
Depositor comments: this plasmid is modified from the pRIME system. See: Stegmeier, F., Hu, G., Rickles, R.J., Hannon, G.J., and Elledge, S.J. (2005). A lentiviral microRNA-based system for single-copy polymerase II-regulated RNA interference in mammalian cells. Proc. Natl. Acad. Sci. USA 102, 13212–13217 We used The pPRIME-CMV-dsRed-FF3 vector, a gift from Stephen Elledge (Addgene plasmid 11664), as the building block to make the AAV-hsyn-flex-dsRed-miR30-vgat2.shRNA plasmid. transgene expression is Cre-dependent; contains flex switch All the enzymes are unique cutters, except EcoRI and XhoI, the insert dsRed-shRNA can be retrieved using AscI and NheI, giving 1.2kb and 4.8kb bands. The insert was read using primers in the dsred sequence: dsred 410: CGTAATGCAGAAGAAGACTATG dsred 530R: CCATGTAGATGGACTTGAACTC
How to cite: pAAV-hsyn-flex-dsRed-shvgat was a gift from William Wisden (Addgene plasmid # 67845 ; http://n2t.net/addgene:67845 ; RRID:Addgene_67845)
