[The description below was written by a language model from this plasmid's Addgene catalogue record and pLannotate feature annotations shown in this document.]
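Description:
pAAV-hsyn-flex-dsRed-shvgat is an AAV transfer plasmid on a pUC-type backbone, designed for Cre-dependent, neuron-restricted knockdown of the mouse vesicular GABA transporter (VGAT). It is maintained in bacteria through a high-copy ColE1/pUC origin with ampicillin selection (AmpR under its own promoter), and it also carries an M13 phage origin. The catalogue lists a total size of 5908 bp, whereas the depositor's full sequence used for annotation is 6,038 nt. The record does not explain this small discrepancy.

Two AAV2 inverted terminal repeats flank the expression cassette and define the region packaged into recombinant AAV particles. Within them, the human synapsin I promoter is followed by a flex (double-floxed inverted) switch: pairs of incompatible lox2272 and loxP sites in opposing orientations bracket a payload that sits in antisense orientation relative to the promoter. That payload is a DsRed-Express coding sequence followed by an shRNA against VGAT embedded between 5' and 3' miR-30a flanking sequences. This arrangement derives from the pPRIME system, in which a Pol II transcript yields both a fluorescent marker and a microRNA-processed hairpin. In cells expressing Cre, recombination inverts and locks the cassette into the sense orientation, so the synapsin promoter then drives the dsRed-miR30-shRNA transcript. A WPRE and the human growth hormone polyadenylation signal downstream enhance expression and terminate the transcript.

The construct is intended for producing AAV for delivery into the brains of Cre-driver mice, where red fluorescence marks the Cre-positive neurons in which VGAT, and hence vesicular GABA loading, is knocked down. The dsRed-shRNA insert can be excised with AscI and NheI.
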