Features (pLannotate 1.2.2; 23 found; start..end, strand, type, name):
      1..141     -  repeat_region  AAV2 ITR: inverted terminal repeat of adeno-associated virus serotype 2 inverted
    186..633     +  promoter       hSyn promoter: human synapsin I promoter; confers neuron-specific expression (Kügler et al., 2003)
    647..664     +  misc_feature   MCS (fragment): pUC18/19 multiple cloning site
    671..704     +  protein_bind   lox2272: Cre-mediated recombination occurs in the 8-bp core sequence (GGATACTT). lox2272 sites are compatible with each other, but incompatible with loxP or loxN sites (Lee and Saito, 1988). Cre recombinase
    705..754     -  intron         β-globin intron (fragment): internally truncated intron from human β-globin
    755..788     +  protein_bind   loxP: Cre-mediated recombination occurs in the 8-bp core sequence (GCATACAT). Cre recombinase
    955..1067    -  ncRNA          3' miR-30a: sequence downstream of the 71-nt precursor of the human miR-30a microRNA (Zeng et al., 2002) miRNA
   1179..1272    -  ncRNA          5' miR-30a: sequence upstream of the 71-nt precursor of the human miR-30a microRNA (Zeng et al., 2002) miRNA
   1322..1999    -  CDS            DsRed-Express: rapidly maturing tetrameric variant of DsRed fluorescent protein (Bevis and Glick, 2002) mammalian codon-optimized
   2023..2056    -  protein_bind   lox2272: Cre-mediated recombination occurs in the 8-bp core sequence (GGATACTT). lox2272 sites are compatible with each other, but incompatible with loxP or loxN sites (Lee and Saito, 1988). Cre recombinase
   2057..2106    -  intron         β-globin intron (fragment): internally truncated intron from human β-globin
   2107..2140    -  protein_bind   loxP: Cre-mediated recombination occurs in the 8-bp core sequence (GCATACAT). Cre recombinase
   2141..2165    +  misc_feature   MCS (fragment): pBluescript multiple cloning site
   2165..2753    +  misc_feature   WPRE: woodchuck hepatitis virus posttranscriptional regulatory element
   2785..3261    +  polyA_signal   hGH poly(A) signal: human growth hormone polyadenylation signal
   3301..3441    +  repeat_region  AAV2 ITR: inverted terminal repeat of adeno-associated virus serotype 2 inverted
   3446..3497    -  misc_feature   bom (fragment): basis of mobility region from pBR322
   3516..3896    +  rep_origin     M13 ori (sequence partly withheld): M13 bacteriophage origin of replication; arrow indicates direction of (+) strand synthesis
   3972..4021    -  misc_feature   bom (fragment): basis of mobility region from pBR322
   4123..4158    -  CDS            rop (fragment): Rop protein, which maintains plasmids at low copy number; rop
   4253..4357    +  promoter       AmpR promoter: bla
   4358..5218    +  CDS            AmpR: β-lactamase; bla; confers resistance to ampicillin, carbenicillin, and related antibiotics
   5389..5977    +  rep_origin     ori: high-copy-number ColE1/pMB1/pBR322/pUC origin of replication
>Addgene plasmid #67845 | pAAV-hsyn-flex-dsRed-shvgat | depositor full sequence | sequence record 128335 | backbone and insert
CCTGCAGGCAGCTGCGCGCTCGCTCGCTCACTGAGGCCGCCCGGGCAAAGCCCGGGCGTCGGGCGACCTT
TGGTCGCCCGGCCTCAGTGAGCGAGCGAGCGCGCAGAGAGGGAGTGGCCAACTCCATCACTAGGGGTTCC
TGCGGCCGCACGCGTGTGTCTAGACTGCAGAGGGCCCTGCGTATGAGTGCAAGTGGGTTTTAGGACCAGG
ATGAGGCGGGGTGGGGGTGCCTACCTGACGACCGACCCCGACCCACTGGACAAGCACCCAACCCCCATTC
CCCAAATTGCGCATCCCCTATCAGAGAGGGGGAGGGGAAACAGGATGCGGCGAGGCGCGTGCGCACTGCC
AGCTTCAGCACCGCGGACAGTGCCTTCGCCCCCGCCTGGCGGCGCGCGCCACCGCCGCCTCAGCACTGAA
GGCGCGCTGACGTCACTCGCCGGTCCCCCGCAAACTCCCCTTCCCGGCCACCTTGGTCGCGTCCGCGCCG
CCGCCGGCCCAGCCGGACCGCACCACGCGAGGCGCGAGATAGGGGGGCACGGGCGCGACCATCTGCGCTG
CGGCGCCGGCGACTCAGCGCTGCCTCAGTCTGCGGTGGGCAGCGGAGGAGTCGTGTCGTGCCTGAGAGCG
CAGTCGAGAAGGTACCGGATCCTCTAGAGTCGACTCCGGAATAACTTCGTATAGGATACTTTATACGAAG
TTATGCAGAATGGTAGCTGGATTGTAGCTGCTATTAGCAATATGAAACCTCTTAATAACTTCGTATAGCA
TACATTATACGAAGTTATGGCGCGCCGACCAACGTCTCATTTTCGCCAAAAGTTGGCCCAGGGCTTCCCG
GTATCAACAGGGACACCAGGATTTATTTATTCTGCGAAGTGATCTTCCGTCACAGGTATTTATTCGGTCG
AACGCGTCGCCGCGTGTTTAAACGCATTAGTCTTCCAATTGAAAAAAGTGATTTAATTTATACCATTTTA
ATTCAGCTTTGTAAAAATGTATCAAAGAGATAGCAAGGTATTCAGTTTTAGTAAACAAGATAATTGCTCC
TAAAGTAGCCCCTTGAATTCCGAGGCAGTAGGCAAACTCATCTTGTGCAATGTATCTACATCTGTGGCTT
CACTAGATACATTGCACAAGATGAGTGCGCTCACTGTCAACAGCAATATACCTTCTCGAGCCTTCTGTTG
GGTTAACCTGAAGAAGTAATCCCAGCAAGTGTTTCCAAGATGTGCAGGCAACGATTCTGTAAAGTACTGA
AGCCTCATTCAACATAGTATATGTGCTGCCGAAGCGAGCACTTAACAAGGCTTGCGGCCGCCTACAGGAA
CAGGTGGTGGCGGCCCTCGGCGCGCTCGTACTGCTCCACGATGGTGTAGTCCTCGTTGTGGGAGGTGATG
TCCAGCTTGGAGTCCACGTAGTAGTAGCCGGGCAGCTGCACGGGCTTCTTGGCCATGTAGATGGACTTGA
ACTCCACCAGGTAGTGGCCGCCGTCCTTCAGCTTCAGGGCCTTGTGGATCTCGCCCTTCAGCACGCCGTC
GCGGGGGTACAGGCGCTCGGTGGAGGCCTCCCAGCCCATAGTCTTCTTCTGCATTACGGGGCCGTCGGAG
GGGAAGTTCACGCCGATGAACTTCACCTTGTAGATGAAGGAGCCGTCCTGCAGGGAGGAGTCCTGGGTCA
CGGTCACCACGCCGCCGTCCTCGAAGTTCATCACGCGCTCCCACTTGAAGCCCTCGGGGAAGGACAGCTT
CTTGTAGTCGGGGATGTCGGCGGGGTGCTTCACGTACACCTTGGAGCCGTACTGGAACTGGGGGGACAGG
ATGTCCCAGGCGAAGGGCAGGGGGCCGCCCTTGGTCACCTTCAGCTTGGCGGTCTGGGTGCCCTCGTAGG
GGCGGCCCTCGCCCTCGCCCTCGATCTCGAACTCGTGGCCGTTCACGGAGCCCTCCATGCGCACCTTGAA
GCGCATGAACTCCTTGATGACGTCCTCGGAGGAGTCCATCCTGCAGGCCCGGTAGCGCTAGCATAACTTC
GTATAAAGTATCCTATACGAAGTTATTTGCCTTAACCCAGAAATTATCACTGTTATTCTTTAGAATGGTG
CAAAGAATAACTTCGTATAATGTATGCTATACGAAGTTATGAATTCGATATCAAGCTTATCGATAATCAA
CCTCTGGATTACAAAATTTGTGAAAGATTGACTGGTATTCTTAACTATGTTGCTCCTTTTACGCTATGTG
GATACGCTGCTTTAATGCCTTTGTATCATGCTATTGCTTCCCGTATGGCTTTCATTTTCTCCTCCTTGTA
TAAATCCTGGTTGCTGTCTCTTTATGAGGAGTTGTGGCCCGTTGTCAGGCAACGTGGCGTGGTGTGCACT
GTGTTTGCTGACGCAACCCCCACTGGTTGGGGCATTGCCACCACCTGTCAGCTCCTTTCCGGGACTTTCG
CTTTCCCCCTCCCTATTGCCACGGCGGAACTCATCGCCGCCTGCCTTGCCCGCTGCTGGACAGGGGCTCG
GCTGTTGGGCACTGACAATTCCGTGGTGTTGTCGGGGAAATCATCGTCCTTTCCTTGGCTGCTCGCCTAT
GTTGCCACCTGGATTCTGCGCGGGACGTCCTTCTGCTACGTCCCTTCGGCCCTCAATCCAGCGGACCTTC
CTTCCCGCGGCCTGCTGCCGGCTCTGCGGCCTCTTCCGCGTCTTCGCCTTCGCCCTCAGACGAGTCGGAT
CTCCCTTTGGGCCGCCTCCCCGCATCGATACCGAGCGCTGCTCGAGAGATCTACGGGTGGCATCCCTGTG
ACCCCTCCCCAGTGCCTCTCCTGGCCCTGGAAGTTGCCACTCCAGTGCCCACCAGCCTTGTCCTAATAAA
ATTAAGTTGCATCATTTTGTCTGACTAGGTGTCCTTCTATAATATTATGGGGTGGAGGGGGGTGGTATGG
AGCAAGGGGCAAGTTGGGAAGACAACCTGTAGGGCCTGCGGGGTCTATTGGGAACCAAGCTGGAGTGCAG
TGGCACAATCTTGGCTCACTGCAATCTCCGCCTCCTGGGTTCAAGCGATTCTCCTGCCTCAGCCTCCCGA
GTTGTTGGGATTCCAGGCATGCATGACCAGGCTCAGCTAATTTTTGTTTTTTTGGTAGAGACGGGGTTTC
ACCATATTGGCCAGGCTGGTCTCCAACTCCTAATCTCAGGTGATCTACCCACCTTGGCCTCCCAAATTGC
TGGGATTACAGGCGTGAACCACTGCTCCCTTCCCTGTCCTTCTGATTTTGTAGGTAACCACGTGCGGACC
GAGCGGCCGCAGGAACCCCTAGTGATGGAGTTGGCCACTCCCTCTCTGCGCGCTCGCTCGCTCACTGAGG
CCGGGCGACCAAAGGTCGCCCGACGCCCGGGCTTTGCCCGGGCGGCCTCAGTGAGCGAGCGAGCGCGCAG
CTGCCTGCAGGGGCGCCTGATGCGGTATTTTCTCCTTACGCATCTGTGCGGTATTTCACACCGCATA
[142 nt withheld, positions 3498-3639]
C
[141 nt withheld, positions 3641-3781]
CCTTTGACGTTGGAGTCCACGTTCTTT
[37 nt withheld, positions 3809-3845]
ACCCTATCTCGGGCTATTCTTTTGATTTATAAGGGATTTTGCCGATTTCGGCCTATTGGTTAAAAAATGA
GCTGATTTAACAAAAATTTAACGCGAATTTTAACAAAATATTAACGTTTACAATTTTATGGTGCACTCTC
AGTACAATCTGCTCTGATGCCGCATAGTTAAGCCAGCCCCGACACCCGCCAACACCCGCTGACGCGCCCT
GACGGGCTTGTCTGCTCCCGGCATCCGCTTACAGACAAGCTGTGACCGTCTCCGGGAGCTGCATGTGTCA
GAGGTTTTCACCGTCATCACCGAAACGCGCGAGACGAAAGGGCCTCGTGATACGCCTATTTTTATAGGTT
AATGTCATGATAATAATGGTTTCTTAGACGTCAGGTGGCACTTTTCGGGGAAATGTGCGCGGAACCCCTA
TTTGTTTATTTTTCTAAATACATTCAAATATGTATCCGCTCATGAGACAATAACCCTGATAAATGCTTCA
ATAATATTGAAAAAGGAAGAGTATGAGTATTCAACATTTCCGTGTCGCCCTTATTCCCTTTTTTGCGGCA
TTTTGCCTTCCTGTTTTTGCTCACCCAGAAACGCTGGTGAAAGTAAAAGATGCTGAAGATCAGTTGGGTG
CACGAGTGGGTTACATCGAACTGGATCTCAACAGCGGTAAGATCCTTGAGAGTTTTCGCCCCGAAGAACG
TTTTCCAATGATGAGCACTTTTAAAGTTCTGCTATGTGGCGCGGTATTATCCCGTATTGACGCCGGGCAA
GAGCAACTCGGTCGCCGCATACACTATTCTCAGAATGACTTGGTTGAGTACTCACCAGTCACAGAAAAGC
ATCTTACGGATGGCATGACAGTAAGAGAATTATGCAGTGCTGCCATAACCATGAGTGATAACACTGCGGC
CAACTTACTTCTGACAACGATCGGAGGACCGAAGGAGCTAACCGCTTTTTTGCACAACATGGGGGATCAT
GTAACTCGCCTTGATCGTTGGGAACCGGAGCTGAATGAAGCCATACCAAACGACGAGCGTGACACCACGA
TGCCTGTAGCAATGGCAACAACGTTGCGCAAACTATTAACTGGCGAACTACTTACTCTAGCTTCCCGGCA
ACAATTAATAGACTGGATGGAGGCGGATAAAGTTGCAGGACCACTTCTGCGCTCGGCCCTTCCGGCTGGC
TGGTTTATTGCTGATAAATCTGGAGCCGGTGAGCGTGGGTCTCGCGGTATCATTGCAGCACTGGGGCCAG
ATGGTAAGCCCTCCCGTATCGTAGTTATCTACACGACGGGGAGTCAGGCAACTATGGATGAACGAAATAG
ACAGATCGCTGAGATAGGTGCCTCACTGATTAAGCATTGGTAACTGTCAGACCAAGTTTACTCATATATA
CTTTAGATTGATTTAAAACTTCATTTTTAATTTAAAAGGATCTAGGTGAAGATCCTTTTTGATAATCTCA
TGACCAAAATCCCTTAACGTGAGTTTTCGTTCCACTGAGCGTCAGACCCCGTAGAAAAGATCAAAGGATC
TTCTTGAGATCCTTTTTTTCTGCGCGTAATCTGCTGCTTGCAAACAAAAAAACCACCGCTACCAGCGGTG
GTTTGTTTGCCGGATCAAGAGCTACCAACTCTTTTTCCGAAGGTAACTGGCTTCAGCAGAGCGCAGATAC
CAAATACTGTCCTTCTAGTGTAGCCGTAGTTAGGCCACCACTTCAAGAACTCTGTAGCACCGCCTACATA
CCTCGCTCTGCTAATCCTGTTACCAGTGGCTGCTGCCAGTGGCGATAAGTCGTGTCTTACCGGGTTGGAC
TCAAGACGATAGTTACCGGATAAGGCGCAGCGGTCGGGCTGAACGGGGGGTTCGTGCACACAGCCCAGCT
TGGAGCGAACGACCTACACCGAACTGAGATACCTACAGCGTGAGCTATGAGAAAGCGCCACGCTTCCCGA
AGGGAGAAAGGCGGACAGGTATCCGGTAAGCGGCAGGGTCGGAACAGGAGAGCGCACGAGGGAGCTTCCA
GGGGGAAACGCCTGGTATCTTTATAGTCCTGTCGGGTTTCGCCACCTCTGACTTGAGCGTCGATTTTTGT
GATGCTCGTCAGGGGGGCGGAGCCTATGGAAAAACGCCAGCAACGCGGCCTTTTTACGGTTCCTGGCCTT
TTGCTGGCCTTTTGCTCACATGT
