>Addgene plasmid #67845 | pAAV-hsyn-flex-dsRed-shvgat | addgene partial sequence | sequence record 132411 | pMH4-5 5'-gactcagcgctgcctcagtctg-3'
AGCGCAGTCGAGAAGGTACCGGATCCTCTAGAGTCGACTCCGGAATAACTTCGTATAGGATACTTTATAC
GAAGTTATGCAGAATGGTAGCTGGATTGTAGCTGCTATTAGCAATATGAAACCTCTTAATAACTTCGTAT
AGCATACATTATACGAAGTTATGGCGCGCCGACCAACGTCTCATTTTCGCCAAAAGTTGGCCCAGGGCTT
CCCGGTATCAACAGGGACACCAGGATTTATTTATTCTGCGAAGTGATCTTCCGTCACAGGTATTTATTCG
GTCGAACGCGTCGCCGCGTGTTTAAACGCATTAGTCTTCCAATTGAAAAAAGTGATTTAATTTATACCAT
TTTAATTCAGCTTTGTAAAAATGTATCAAAGAGATAGCAAGGTATTCAGTTTTAGTAAACAAGATAATTG
CTCCTAAAGTAGCCCCTTGAATTCCGAGGCAGTAGGCAAACTCATCTTGTGCAATGTATCTACATCTGTG
GCTTCACTAGATACATTGCACAAGATGAGTGCGCTCACTGTCAACAGCAATATACCTTCTCGAGCCTTCT
GTTGGGTTAACCTGAAGAAGTAATCCCAGCAAGTGTTTCCAAGATGTGCAGGCAACGATTCTGTAAAGTA
CTGAAGCCTCATTCAACATAGTATATGTGCTGCCGAAGCGAGCACTTAACAAGGCTTGCGGCCGCCTACA
GGAACAGGTGGTGGCGGCCCTCGGCGCGCTCGTACTGCTCCACGATGGTGTAGTCCTCGTTGTGGGAGGT
GATGTCCAGCTTGGAGTCCACGTAGTAGTAGCCGGGCAGCTGCACGGGCTTCTTG
