>Addgene plasmid #67845 | pAAV-hsyn-flex-dsRed-shvgat | addgene partial sequence | sequence record 132479 | mCherry-F 5'-ccccgtaatgcagaagaaga-3'
CCCGCGACGGCGTGCTGAAGGGCGAGATCCACAAGGCCCTGAAGCTGAAGGACGGCGGCCACTACCTGGT
GGAGTTCAAGTCCATCTACATGGCCAAGAAGCCCGTGCAGCTGCCCGGCTACTACTACGTGGACTCCAAG
CTGGACATCACCTCCCACAACGAGGACTACACCATCGTGGAGCAGTACGAGCGCGCCGAGGGCCGCCACC
ACCTGTTCCTGTAGGCGGCCGCAAGCCTTGTTAAGTGCTCGCTTCGGCAGCACATATACTATGTTGAATG
AGGCTTCAGTACTTTACAGAATCGTTGCCTGCACATCTTGGAAACACTTGCTGGGATTACTTCTTCAGGT
TAACCCAACAGAAGGCTCGAGAAGGTATATTGCTGTTGACAGTGAGCGCACTCATCTTGTGCAATGTATC
TAGTGAAGCCACAGATGTAGATACATTGCACAAGATGAGTTTGCCTACTGCCTCGGAATTCAAGGGGCTA
CTTTAGGAGCAATTATCTTGTTTACTAAAACTGAATACCTTGCTATCTCTTTGATACATTTTTACAAAGC
TGAATTAAAATGGTATAAATTAAATCACTTTTTTCAATTGGAAGACTAATGCGTTTAAACACGCGGCGAC
GCGTTCGACCGAATAAATACCTGTGACGGAAGATCACTTCGCAGAATAAATAAATCCTGGTGTCCCTGTT
GATACCGGGAAGCCCTGGGCCAACTTTTGGCG
