>Addgene plasmid #67845 | pAAV-hsyn-flex-dsRed-shvgat | addgene partial sequence | sequence record 134152 | WPRE-R 5'-CATAGCGTAAAAGGAGCAACA-3'
ATCCAGAGGTTGATTATCGATAAGCTTGATATCGAATTCATAACTTCGTATAGCATACATTATACGAAGT
TATTCTTTGCACCATTCTAAAGAATAACAGTGATAATTTCTGGGTTAAGGCAAATAACTTCGTATAGGAT
ACTTTATACGAAGTTATGCTAGCGCTACCGGGCCTGCAGGATGGACTCCTCCGAGGACGTCATCAAGGAG
TTCATGCGCTTCAAGGTGCGCATGGAGGGCTCCGTGAACGGCCACGAGTTCGAGATCGAGGGCGAGGGCG
AGGGCCGCCCCTACGAGGGCACCCAGACCGCCAAGCTGAAGGTGACCAAGGGCGGCCCCCTGCCCTTCGC
CTGGGACATCCTGTCCCCCCAGTTCCAGTACGGCTCCAAGGTGTACGTGAAGCACCCCGCCGACATCCCC
GACTACAAGAAGCTGTCCTTCCCCGAGGGCTTCAAGTGGGAGCGCGTGATGAACTTCGAGGACGGCGGCG
TGGTGACCGTGACCCAGGACTCCTCCCTGCAGGACGGCTCCTTCATCTACAAGGTGAAGTTCATCGGCGT
GAACTTCCCCTCCGACGGCCCCGTAATGCAGAAGAAGACTATGGGCTGGGAGGCCTCCACCGAGCGCCTG
TACCCCCGCGACGGCGTGCTGAAGGGCGAGATCCACAAGGCCCTGAAGCTGAAGGACGGCGGCCACTACC
TGGTGGAGTTCAAGTCCATCTACATGGCCAAGAAGCCCGTGCAGCTGCCCGGCTACTACTACGTGGACTC
CAAGCTGGACATCACCTCCCACAACGAGGACTACACCATCGTGGAGCAGTA
